Addgene plasmid #154863: pLJM1-SLC35B2-FLAG
Purpose: Transient or Lentiviral expression of sgRNA (Addgene#154860) resistant SLC35B2
Depositing lab: Yihong Ye. Depositing organization: National Institute of Diabetes & Digestive & Kidney Diseases (NIDDK). Publication: A myosin-7B-dependent endocytosis pathway mediates cellular entry of alpha-synuclein fibrils and polycation-bearing cargos. Zhang Q, Xu Y, Lee J, Jarnik M, Wu X, Bonifacino JS, Shen J, Ye Y. Proc Natl Acad Sci U S A. 2020 May 19;117(20):10865-10875. doi: 10.1073/pnas.1918617117. Epub 2020 May 4. PubMed 32366666.
Backbone
  Vector backbone: pLJM1-EGFP (Addgene# 19319)
  Vector type: Mammalian Expression, Lentiviral
  Selectable markers: Puromycin
Growth in bacteria
  Bacterial resistance: Ampicillin, 100 μg/mL
  Growth temperature: 30°C
  Growth strain: NEB Stable
  Copy number: High Copy
Gene/Insert
  Gene/Insert name: SLC35B2 (alt name: PAPST1)
  Species: H. sapiens (human)
  Mutation: ctcctggtgcagtacttc => ttattagtccaatatttt
  GenBank ID: NM_178148
  Entrez Gene: SLC35B2 (a.k.a. HLD26, PAPST1, SLL, UGTrel4)
  Promoter: CMV
  Tag / fusion protein: FLAG (C terminal on insert)
  Cloning method: Restriction Enzyme; 5′ cloning site NheI (not destroyed); 3′ cloning site EcoRI (not destroyed)
  Sequencing primers: 5′ CMV-F
Terms and licenses: Academic/Nonprofit Terms; Industry Terms: Not Available to Industry
Depositor comments: Please note: Plasmid contains an A291V mutation in SLC35B2 compared to the NCBI reference sequence NM_178148. This mutation is not expected to affect plasmid function as the plasmid was still able to rescue the heparan synthesis and endocytosis defects of SLC35B2 knockout cells.
How to cite: pLJM1-SLC35B2-FLAG was a gift from Yihong Ye (Addgene plasmid # 154863 ; http://n2t.net/addgene:154863 ; RRID:Addgene_154863)
