[The description below was written by a language model from this plasmid's Addgene catalogue record and pLannotate feature annotations shown in this document.]
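Description:
pLJM1-SLC35B2-FLAG is a third-generation-style, self-inactivating HIV-1 lentiviral expression plasmid built on the pLJM1-EGFP backbone, suitable for either transient transfection or packaging into lentivirus for stable transduction of mammalian cells. In bacteria it is maintained through a high-copy ColE1/pUC origin and selected with ampicillin via β-lactamase; an f1 origin and remnants of a lac/lacZα cloning region, along with T7 and T3 promoters, are carried over from the parental vector. The viral transfer cassette begins with an RSV promoter fused to a truncated 5' LTR, which drives Tat-independent genomic RNA production, followed by the Ψ packaging signal with a gag fragment, the Rev response element for nuclear export of the unspliced genome, a cPPT/CTS element, and a ΔU3 3' LTR that inactivates LTR promoter activity after integration. An SV40 poly(A) signal and SV40 origin lie downstream, and a short U6 promoter fragment is a backbone remnant.

The payload is human SLC35B2 (PAPST1), the Golgi transporter for the sulfate donor PAPS, inserted between NheI and EcoRI and expressed from a CMV enhancer/promoter with a C-terminal FLAG tag for detection; the tag is catalogued but not separately annotated in the feature table. The coding sequence carries a cluster of nucleotide substitutions that the record describes as making it resistant to a companion sgRNA, so it can be re-expressed in CRISPR knockout cells without being cut. A separate hPGK promoter drives puromycin N-acetyltransferase for selecting transduced cells. The depositor notes an A291V difference from the reference sequence, but the construct still rescued the heparan sulfate synthesis and endocytosis defects of SLC35B2 knockout cells, which reflects its main use in rescue experiments.
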