Features (pLannotate 1.2.2; 28 found; start..end, strand, type, name):
    155..289     +  enhancer       CMV enhancer (fragment): human cytomegalovirus immediate early enhancer; contains an 18-bp deletion relative to the standard CMV enhancer
    290..493     +  promoter       CMV promoter: human cytomegalovirus (CMV) immediate early promoter
    528..1823    +  CDS            SLC35B2: S35B2_HUMAN - Also known as PAPST1. Experimental evidence at protein level: Swiss-Prot protein existence level 1. Mediates the transport of adenosine 3'-phospho 5'- phosphosulfate (PAPS), from cytosol into Golgi. PAPS is a universal sulfuryl donor for sulfation events that take place in the Golgi. May indirectly participate in activation of the NF-kappa-B and MAPK pathways. From Homo sapiens (Human).
   1892..2009    +  misc_feature   cPPT/CTS: central polypurine tract and central termination sequence of HIV-1
   2058..2568    +  promoter       hPGK promoter: human phosphoglycerate kinase 1 promoter
   2590..3189    +  CDS            PuroR: puromycin N-acetyltransferase; pac from Streptomyces alboniger; confers resistance to puromycin
   3232..3315    +  CDS            nef (fragment): NEF_HV1Z2 - Experimental evidence at protein level: Swiss-Prot protein existence level 1. Extracellular Nef protein targets CD4(+) T-lymphocytes for apoptosis by interacting with CXCR4 surface receptors. From Human immunodeficiency virus type 1 group M subtype D (isolate Z2/CDC-Z34) (HIV-1).
   3317..3550    +  LTR            3' LTR (ΔU3): self-inactivating 3' long terminal repeat (LTR) from HIV-1
   3622..3743    +  polyA_signal   SV40 poly(A) signal: SV40 polyadenylation signal
   3783..3918    +  rep_origin     SV40 ori: SV40 origin of replication
   3939..3957    -  promoter       T7 promoter: promoter for bacteriophage T7 RNA polymerase
   3965..4120    +  CDS            lacZα (fragment): LacZα fragment of β-galactosidase; lacZ fragment
   4125..4553    +  rep_origin     f1 ori (sequence partly withheld): f1 bacteriophage origin of replication; arrow indicates direction of (+) strand synthesis
   4606..4710    +  promoter       AmpR promoter: bla
   4711..5571    +  CDS            AmpR: β-lactamase; bla; confers resistance to ampicillin, carbenicillin, and related antibiotics
   5742..6330    +  rep_origin     ori: high-copy-number ColE1/pMB1/pBR322/pUC origin of replication
   6513..6605    +  CDS            lacI (fragment): lac repressor; lacI; The lac repressor binds to the lac operator to inhibit transcription in E. coli. This inhibition can be relieved by adding lactose or isopropyl-β-D-thiogalactopyranoside (IPTG).
   6618..6639    +  protein_bind   CAP binding site: CAP binding activates transcription in the presence of cAMP. E. coli catabolite activator protein
   6654..6684    +  promoter       lac promoter: promoter for the E. coli lac operon
   6692..6708    +  protein_bind   lac operator: The lac repressor binds to the lac operator to inhibit transcription in E. coli. This inhibition can be relieved by adding lactose or isopropyl-β-D-thiogalactopyranoside (IPTG). lac repressor encoded by lacI
   6753..6771    +  promoter       T3 promoter: promoter for bacteriophage T3 RNA polymerase
   6799..7025    +  promoter       RSV promoter: Rous sarcoma virus enhancer/promoter
   7026..7206    +  LTR            5' LTR (truncated): truncated 5' long terminal repeat (LTR) from HIV-1
   7253..7378    +  misc_feature   HIV-1 Ψ: packaging signal of human immunodeficiency virus type 1
   7362..7725    +  CDS            HIV-1 gag (fragment): gag protein from human immunodeficiency virus 1; gag
   7871..8104    +  misc_feature   RRE: The Rev response element (RRE) of HIV-1 allows for Rev-dependent mRNA export from the nucleus to the cytoplasm.
   8481..8581    +  CDS            Rev (fragment): human immunodeficiency virus 1 (HIV-1) Rev protein; rev; enhances nuclear export of unspliced and incompletely spliced viral mRNAs
   8631..164     +  promoter       U6 promoter (fragment) (across the origin): RNA polymerase III promoter for human U6 snRNA
>Addgene plasmid #154863 | pLJM1-SLC35B2-FLAG | addgene full sequence | sequence record 306879 | Addgene NGS Result
TCCTTCATATTTGCATATACGATACAAGGCTGTTAGAGAGATAATTGGAATTAATTTGACTGTAAACACA
AAGATATTAGTACAAAATACGTGACGTAGAAAGTAATAATTTCTTGGGTAGTTTGCAGTTTTAAAATTAT
GTTTTAAAATGGACTATCATATGCCAAGTACGCCCCCTATTGACGTCAATGACGGTAAATGGCCCGCCTG
GCATTATGCCCAGTACATGACCTTATGGGACTTTCCTACTTGGCAGTACATCTACGTATTAGTCATCGCT
ATTACCATGGTGATGCGGTTTTGGCAGTACATCAATGGGCGTGGATAGCGGTTTGACTCACGGGGATTTC
CAAGTCTCCACCCCATTGACGTCAATGGGAGTTTGTTTTGGCACCAAAATCAACGGGACTTTCCAAAATG
TCGTAACAACTCCGCCCCATTGACGCAAATGGGCGGTAGGCGTGTACGGTGGGAGGTCTATATAAGCAGA
GCTGGTTTAGTGAACCGTCAGATCCGCTAGCGCCACCATGGACGCCAGATGGTGGGCAGTGGTGGTGCTG
GCTGCGTTCCCCTCCCTAGGGGCAGGTGGGGAGACTCCCGAAGCCCCTCCGGAGTCATGGACCCAGCTAT
GGTTCTTCCGATTTGTGGTGAATGCTGCTGGCTATGCCAGCTTTATGGTACCTGGCTACTTATTAGTCCA
ATATTTTAGGCGGAAGAACTACCTGGAGACCGGTAGGGGCCTCTGCTTTCCCCTGGTGAAAGCTTGTGTG
TTTGGCAATGAGCCCAAGGCCTCTGATGAGGTTCCCCTGGCGCCCCGAACAGAGGCGGCAGAGACCACCC
CGATGTGGCAGGCCCTGAAGCTGCTCTTCTGTGCCACAGGGCTCCAGGTGTCTTATCTGACTTGGGGTGT
GCTGCAGGAAAGAGTGATGACCCGCAGCTATGGGGCCACAGCCACATCACCGGGTGAGCGCTTTACGGAC
TCGCAGTTCCTGGTGCTAATGAACCGAGTGCTGGCACTGATTGTGGCTGGCCTCTCCTGTGTTCTCTGCA
AGCAGCCCCGGCATGGGGCACCCATGTACCGGTACTCCTTTGCCAGCCTGTCCAATGTGCTTAGCAGCTG
GTGCCAATACGAAGCTCTTAAGTTCGTCAGCTTCCCCACCCAGGTGCTGGCCAAGGCCTCTAAGGTGATC
CCTGTCATGCTGATGGGAAAGCTTGTGTCTCGGCGCAGCTACGAACACTGGGAGTACCTGACAGCCACCC
TCATCTCCATTGGGGTCAGCATGTTTCTGCTATCCAGCGGACCAGAGCCCCGCAGCTCCCCAGCCACCAC
ACTCTCAGGCCTCATCTTACTGGCAGGTTATATTGCTTTTGACAGCTTCACCTCAAACTGGCAGGATGTC
CTGTTTGCCTATAAGATGTCATCGGTGCAGATGATGTTTGGGGTCAATTTCTTCTCCTGCCTCTTCACAG
TGGGCTCACTGCTAGAACAGGGGGCCCTACTGGAGGGAACCCGCTTCATGGGGCGACACAGTGAGTTTGC
TGCCCATGCCCTGCTACTCTCCATCTGCTCCGCATGTGGCCAGCTCTTCATCTTTTACACCATTGGGCAG
TTTGGGGCTGCCGTCTTCACCATCATCATGACCCTCCGCCAGGCCTTTGCCATCCTTCTTTCCTGCCTTC
TCTATGGCCACACTGTCACTGTGGTGGGAGGGCTGGGGGTGGCTGTGGTCTTTGCTGCCCTCCTGCTCAG
AGTCTACGCGCGGGGCCGTCTAAAGCAACGGGGAAAGAAGGCTGTGCCTGTTGAGTCTCCTGTGCAGAAG
GTTGACTACAAAGACGATGACGACAAGTAAGAATTCTCGACCTCGAGACAAATGGCAGTATTCATCCACA
ATTTTAAAAGAAAAGGGGGGATTGGGGGGTACAGTGCAGGGGAAAGAATAGTAGACATAATAGCAACAGA
CATACAAACTAAAGAATTACAAAAACAAATTACAAAAATTCAAAATTTTCGGGTTTATTACAGGGACAGC
AGAGATCCACTTTGGCCGCGGCTCGAGGGGGTTGGGGTTGCGCCTTTTCCAAGGCAGCCCTGGGTTTGCG
CAGGGACGCGGCTGCTCTGGGCGTGGTTCCGGGAAACGCAGCGGCGCCGACCCTGGGTCTCGCACATTCT
TCACGTCCGTTCGCAGCGTCACCCGGATCTTCGCCGCTACCCTTGTGGGCCCCCCGGCGACGCTTCCTGC
TCCGCCCCTAAGTCGGGAAGGTTCCTTGCGGTTCGCGGCGTGCCGGACGTGACAAACGGAAGCCGCACGT
CTCACTAGTACCCTCGCAGACGGACAGCGCCAGGGAGCAATGGCAGCGCGCCGACCGCGATGGGCTGTGG
CCAATAGCGGCTGCTCAGCAGGGCGCGCCGAGAGCAGCGGCCGGGAAGGGGCGGTGCGGGAGGCGGGGTG
TGGGGCGGTAGTGTGGGCCCTGTTCCTGCCCGCGCGGTGTTCCGCATTCTGCAAGCCTCCGGAGCGCACG
TCGGCAGTCGGCTCCCTCGTTGACCGAATCACCGACCTCTCTCCCCAGGGGGATCCACCGGAGCTTACCA
TGACCGAGTACAAGCCCACGGTGCGCCTCGCCACCCGCGACGACGTCCCCAGGGCCGTACGCACCCTCGC
CGCCGCGTTCGCCGACTACCCCGCCACGCGCCACACCGTCGATCCGGACCGCCACATCGAGCGGGTCACC
GAGCTGCAAGAACTCTTCCTCACGCGCGTCGGGCTCGACATCGGCAAGGTGTGGGTCGCGGACGACGGCG
CCGCGGTGGCGGTCTGGACCACGCCGGAGAGCGTCGAAGCGGGGGCGGTGTTCGCCGAGATCGGCCCGCG
CATGGCCGAGTTGAGCGGTTCCCGGCTGGCCGCGCAGCAACAGATGGAAGGCCTCCTGGCGCCGCACCGG
CCCAAGGAGCCCGCGTGGTTCCTGGCCACCGTCGGCGTCTCGCCCGACCACCAGGGCAAGGGTCTGGGCA
GCGCCGTCGTGCTCCCCGGAGTGGAGGCGGCCGAGCGCGCCGGGGTGCCCGCCTTCCTGGAGACCTCCGC
GCCCCGCAACCTCCCCTTCTACGAGCGGCTCGGCTTCACCGTCACCGCCGACGTCGAGGTGCCCGAAGGA
CCGCGCACCTGGTGCATGACCCGCAAGCCCGGTGCCTGACGCCCGCCCCACGACCCGCAGCGCCCGACCG
AAAGGAGCGCACGACCCCATGCATCGGTACCTTTAAGACCAATGACTTACAAGGCAGCTGTAGATCTTAG
CCACTTTTTAAAAGAAAAGGGGGGACTGGAAGGGCTAATTCACTCCCAACGAAGACAAGATCTGCTTTTT
GCTTGTACTGGGTCTCTCTGGTTAGACCAGATCTGAGCCTGGGAGCTCTCTGGCTAACTAGGGAACCCAC
TGCTTAAGCCTCAATAAAGCTTGCCTTGAGTGCTTCAAGTAGTGTGTGCCCGTCTGTTGTGTGACTCTGG
TAACTAGAGATCCCTCAGACCCTTTTAGTCAGTGTGGAAAATCTCTAGCAGTAGTAGTTCATGTCATCTT
ATTATTCAGTATTTATAACTTGCAAAGAAATGAATATCAGAGAGTGAGAGGAACTTGTTTATTGCAGCTT
ATAATGGTTACAAATAAAGCAATAGCATCACAAATTTCACAAATAAAGCATTTTTTTCACTGCATTCTAG
TTGTGGTTTGTCCAAACTCATCAATGTATCTTATCATGTCTGGCTCTAGCTATCCCGCCCCTAACTCCGC
CCATCCCGCCCCTAACTCCGCCCAGTTCCGCCCATTCTCCGCCCCATGGCTGACTAATTTTTTTTATTTA
TGCAGAGGCCGAGGCCGCCTCGGCCTCTGAGCTATTCCAGAAGTAGTGAGGAGGCTTTTTTGGAGGCCTA
GGGACGTACCCAATTCGCCCTATAGTGAGTCGTATTACGCGCGCTCACTGGCCGTCGTTTTACAACGTCG
TGACTGGGAAAACCCTGGCGTTACCCAACTTAATCGCCTTGCAGCACATCCCCCTTTCGCCAGCTGGCGT
AATAGCGAAGAGGCCCGCACCGATCGCCCTTCCCAACAGTTGCGCAGCCTGAATGGCGAATGGG
[124 nt withheld, positions 4125-4248]
C
[91 nt withheld, positions 4250-4340]
A
[49 nt withheld, positions 4342-4390]
CCTTTGACGTTGGAGTCCACGTTCTTT
[37 nt withheld, positions 4418-4454]
ACCCTATCTCGGTCTATTCTTTTGATTTATAAGGGATTTTGCCGATTTCGGCCTATTGGTTAAAAAATGA
GCTGATTTAACAAAAATTTAACGCGAATTTTAACAAAATATTAACGCTTACAATTTAGGTGGCACTTTTC
GGGGAAATGTGCGCGGAACCCCTATTTGTTTATTTTTCTAAATACATTCAAATATGTATCCGCTCATGAG
ACAATAACCCTGATAAATGCTTCAATAATATTGAAAAAGGAAGAGTATGAGTATTCAACATTTCCGTGTC
GCCCTTATTCCCTTTTTTGCGGCATTTTGCCTTCCTGTTTTTGCTCACCCAGAAACGCTGGTGAAAGTAA
AAGATGCTGAAGATCAGTTGGGTGCACGAGTGGGTTACATCGAACTGGATCTCAACAGCGGTAAGATCCT
TGAGAGTTTTCGCCCCGAAGAACGTTTTCCAATGATGAGCACTTTTAAAGTTCTGCTATGTGGCGCGGTA
TTATCCCGTATTGACGCCGGGCAAGAGCAACTCGGTCGCCGCATACACTATTCTCAGAATGACTTGGTTG
AGTACTCACCAGTCACAGAAAAGCATCTTACGGATGGCATGACAGTAAGAGAATTATGCAGTGCTGCCAT
AACCATGAGTGATAACACTGCGGCCAACTTACTTCTGACAACGATCGGAGGACCGAAGGAGCTAACCGCT
TTTTTGCACAACATGGGGGATCATGTAACTCGCCTTGATCGTTGGGAACCGGAGCTGAATGAAGCCATAC
CAAACGACGAGCGTGACACCACGATGCCTGTAGCAATGGCAACAACGTTGCGCAAACTATTAACTGGCGA
ACTACTTACTCTAGCTTCCCGGCAACAATTAATAGACTGGATGGAGGCGGATAAAGTTGCAGGACCACTT
CTGCGCTCGGCCCTTCCGGCTGGCTGGTTTATTGCTGATAAATCTGGAGCCGGTGAGCGTGGGTCTCGCG
GTATCATTGCAGCACTGGGGCCAGATGGTAAGCCCTCCCGTATCGTAGTTATCTACACGACGGGGAGTCA
GGCAACTATGGATGAACGAAATAGACAGATCGCTGAGATAGGTGCCTCACTGATTAAGCATTGGTAACTG
TCAGACCAAGTTTACTCATATATACTTTAGATTGATTTAAAACTTCATTTTTAATTTAAAAGGATCTAGG
TGAAGATCCTTTTTGATAATCTCATGACCAAAATCCCTTAACGTGAGTTTTCGTTCCACTGAGCGTCAGA
CCCCGTAGAAAAGATCAAAGGATCTTCTTGAGATCCTTTTTTTCTGCGCGTAATCTGCTGCTTGCAAACA
AAAAAACCACCGCTACCAGCGGTGGTTTGTTTGCCGGATCAAGAGCTACCAACTCTTTTTCCGAAGGTAA
CTGGCTTCAGCAGAGCGCAGATACCAAATACTGTTCTTCTAGTGTAGCCGTAGTTAGGCCACCACTTCAA
GAACTCTGTAGCACCGCCTACATACCTCGCTCTGCTAATCCTGTTACCAGTGGCTGCTGCCAGTGGCGAT
AAGTCGTGTCTTACCGGGTTGGACTCAAGACGATAGTTACCGGATAAGGCGCAGCGGTCGGGCTGAACGG
GGGGTTCGTGCACACAGCCCAGCTTGGAGCGAACGACCTACACCGAACTGAGATACCTACAGCGTGAGCT
ATGAGAAAGCGCCACGCTTCCCGAAGGGAGAAAGGCGGACAGGTATCCGGTAAGCGGCAGGGTCGGAACA
GGAGAGCGCACGAGGGAGCTTCCAGGGGGAAACGCCTGGTATCTTTATAGTCCTGTCGGGTTTCGCCACC
TCTGACTTGAGCGTCGATTTTTGTGATGCTCGTCAGGGGGGCGGAGCCTATGGAAAAACGCCAGCAACGC
GGCCTTTTTACGGTTCCTGGCCTTTTGCTGGCCTTTTGCTCACATGTTCTTTCCTGCGTTATCCCCTGAT
TCTGTGGATAACCGTATTACCGCCTTTGAGTGAGCTGATACCGCTCGCCGCAGCCGAACGACCGAGCGCA
GCGAGTCAGTGAGCGAGGAAGCGGAAGAGCGCCCAATACGCAAACCGCCTCTCCCCGCGCGTTGGCCGAT
TCATTAATGCAGCTGGCACGACAGGTTTCCCGACTGGAAAGCGGGCAGTGAGCGCAACGCAATTAATGTG
AGTTAGCTCACTCATTAGGCACCCCAGGCTTTACACTTTATGCTTCCGGCTCGTATGTTGTGTGGAATTG
TGAGCGGATAACAATTTCACACAGGAAACAGCTATGACCATGATTACGCCAAGCGCGCAATTAACCCTCA
CTAAAGGGAACAAAAGCTGGAGCTGCAAGCTTAATGTAGTCTTATGCAATACTCTTGTAGTCTTGCAACA
TGGTAACGATGAGTTAGCAACATGCCTTACAAGGAGAGAAAAAGCACCGTGCATGCCGATTGGTGGAAGT
AAGGTGGTACGATCGTGCCTTATTAGGAAGGCAACAGACGGGTCTGACATGGATTGGACGAACCACTGAA
TTGCCGCATTGCAGAGATATTGTATTTAAGTGCCTAGCTCGATACATAAACGGGTCTCTCTGGTTAGACC
AGATCTGAGCCTGGGAGCTCTCTGGCTAACTAGGGAACCCACTGCTTAAGCCTCAATAAAGCTTGCCTTG
AGTGCTTCAAGTAGTGTGTGCCCGTCTGTTGTGTGACTCTGGTAACTAGAGATCCCTCAGACCCTTTTAG
TCAGTGTGGAAAATCTCTAGCAGTGGCGCCCGAACAGGGACTTGAAAGCGAAAGGGAAACCAGAGGAGCT
CTCTCGACGCAGGACTCGGCTTGCTGAAGCGCGCACGGCAAGAGGCGAGGGGCGGCGACTGGTGAGTACG
CCAAAAATTTTGACTAGCGGAGGCTAGAAGGAGAGAGATGGGTGCGAGAGCGTCAGTATTAAGCGGGGGA
GAATTAGATCGCGATGGGAAAAAATTCGGTTAAGGCCAGGGGGAAAGAAAAAATATAAATTAAAACATAT
AGTATGGGCAAGCAGGGAGCTAGAACGATTCGCAGTTAATCCTGGCCTGTTAGAAACATCAGAAGGCTGT
AGACAAATACTGGGACAGCTACAACCATCCCTTCAGACAGGATCAGAAGAACTTAGATCATTATATAATA
CAGTAGCAACCCTCTATTGTGTGCATCAAAGGATAGAGATAAAAGACACCAAGGAAGCTTTAGACAAGAT
AGAGGAAGAGCAAAACAAAAGTAAGACCACCGCACAGCAAGCGGCCGCTGATCTTCAGACCTGGAGGAGG
AGATATGAGGGACAATTGGAGAAGTGAATTATATAAATATAAAGTAGTAAAAATTGAACCATTAGGAGTA
GCACCCACCAAGGCAAAGAGAAGAGTGGTGCAGAGAGAAAAAAGAGCAGTGGGAATAGGAGCTTTGTTCC
TTGGGTTCTTGGGAGCAGCAGGAAGCACTATGGGCGCAGCGTCAATGACGCTGACGGTACAGGCCAGACA
ATTATTGTCTGGTATAGTGCAGCAGCAGAACAATTTGCTGAGGGCTATTGAGGCGCAACAGCATCTGTTG
CAACTCACAGTCTGGGGCATCAAGCAGCTCCAGGCAAGAATCCTGGCTGTGGAAAGATACCTAAAGGATC
AACAGCTCCTGGGGATTTGGGGTTGCTCTGGAAAACTCATTTGCACCACTGCTGTGCCTTGGAATGCTAG
TTGGAGTAATAAATCTCTGGAACAGATTTGGAATCACACGACCTGGATGGAGTGGGACAGAGAAATTAAC
AATTACACAAGCTTAATACACTCCTTAATTGAAGAATCGCAAAACCAGCAAGAAAAGAATGAACAAGAAT
TATTGGAATTAGATAAATGGGCAAGTTTGTGGAATTGGTTTAACATAACAAATTGGCTGTGGTATATAAA
ATTATTCATAATGATAGTAGGAGGCTTGGTAGGTTTAAGAATAGTTTTTGCTGTACTTTCTATAGTGAAT
AGAGTTAGGCAGGGATATTCACCATTATCGTTTCAGACCCACCTCCCAACCCCGAGGGGACCCGACAGGC
CCGAAGGAATAGAAGAAGAAGGTGGAGAGAGAGACAGAGACAGATCCATTCGATTAGTGAACGGATCTCG
ACGGTATCGATCACGAGACTAGCCTCGAGCGGCCGCCCCCTTCACCGAGGGCCTATTTCCCATGAT
